Addgene plasmid #62997: pPyCAG-Nanog(Q138A)-IP
Purpose: Expresses Mouse Nanog Q138A Mutants. It is modified from pPyCAG-Nanog-IP (Addgene Plasmid #13838).
Depositing lab: Shinya Yamanaka. Depositing organization: J. David Gladstone Institutes.
Backbone
  Vector backbone: pPyCAG-Nanog-IP
  Backbone manufacturer: Shinya Yamanaka
  Backbone size w/o insert (bp): 6378
  Total vector size (bp): 7359
  Vector type: Mammalian Expression
  Selectable markers: Puromycin
Growth in bacteria
  Bacterial resistance: Ampicillin, 100 μg/mL
  Growth temperature: 37°C
  Growth strain: DH5alpha
  Copy number: High Copy
Gene/Insert
  Gene/Insert name: Mouse Nanog Q138A Mutant
  Species: M. musculus (mouse)
  Insert size (bp): 918
  Mutation: Changed Glutamine 138 (139 AA in Mouse Protein) to Alanine
  Entrez Gene: Nanog (a.k.a. 2410002E02Rik, ENK, Stm1, ecat4)
Resource information
  A portion of this plasmid was derived from a plasmid made by: pPyCAG-Nanog-IP (Addgene # 13838)
Terms and licenses: Academic/Nonprofit Terms; Industry Terms: Not Available to Industry
How to cite: pPyCAG-Nanog(Q138A)-IP was a gift from Shinya Yamanaka (Addgene plasmid # 62997 ; http://n2t.net/addgene:62997 ; RRID:Addgene_62997)
