[The description below was written by a language model from this plasmid's Addgene catalogue record and pLannotate feature annotations shown in this document.]
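Description:
pPyCAG-Nanog(Q138A)-IP is a 7,359 bp mammalian expression plasmid that produces a point mutant of mouse Nanog, the homeodomain transcription regulator that supports self-renewal and pluripotency of embryonic stem cells. It was derived from the wild-type parent pPyCAG-Nanog-IP. The roughly 918 bp insert carries a glutamine-to-alanine substitution recorded as Q138A, which the record notes corresponds to residue 139 in the mouse protein. In bacteria the plasmid is maintained at high copy through a ColE1/pUC-type origin and is selected with ampicillin via the β-lactamase gene.

Expression is driven by the composite CAG promoter, annotated here as the CMV immediate-early enhancer, the chicken β-actin promoter and a chimeric β-actin/β-globin intron, which together give strong constitutive transcription in many mammalian cell types. The Nanog coding sequence is flanked by attB1 and attB2 sites, indicating it was introduced by Gateway recombination. Downstream, an EMCV IRES links the puromycin N-acetyltransferase gene to the same transcript, which ends at a bovine growth hormone polyadenylation signal. This "IP" bicistronic arrangement ties puromycin resistance to transcription of the Nanog message, so drug selection enriches for cells that express the mutant.

The feature table also shows an SV40 origin of replication, SV40 polyadenylation signals, and small lac and SV40 promoter remnants from the backbone. The "Py" in the name suggests a polyoma element, but no such feature is annotated. The record does not state the functional consequence of the mutation. The plasmid is suited to comparing mutant with wild-type Nanog activity in mammalian cells.
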