Features (pLannotate 1.2.2; 22 found; start..end, strand, type, name):
    576..710     +  polyA_signal   SV40 poly(A) signal: SV40 polyadenylation signal
    724..1103    +  enhancer       CMV enhancer: human cytomegalovirus immediate early enhancer
   1105..1382    +  promoter       chicken β-actin promoter: No description available
   1383..2399    +  intron         chimeric intron: chimera between introns from chicken β-actin and rabbit β-globin
   2437..2461    +  protein_bind   attB1: mutant version of attB; recombination site for the Gateway® BP reaction BP Clonase™
   2467..3381    +  CDS            Nanog: NANOG_MOUSE - Also known as Ecat4, Enk. Experimental evidence at protein level: Swiss-Prot protein existence level 1. Transcription regulator involved in inner cell mass and embryonic stem (ES) cells proliferation and self-renewal (PubMed:25825768). Imposes pluripotency on ES cells and prevents their differentiation towards extraembryonic endoderm and trophectoderm lineages. Blocks bone morphogenetic protein-induced mesoderm differentiation of ES cells by physically interacting with SMAD1 and interfering with the recruitment of coactivators to the active SMAD transcriptional complexes. Acts as
   3390..3414    -  protein_bind   attB2: mutant version of attB; recombination site for the Gateway® BP reaction BP Clonase™
   3543..4005    +  misc_feature   IRES: internal ribosome entry site (IRES) of the encephalomyocarditis virus (EMCV)
   4019..4618    +  CDS            PuroR: puromycin N-acetyltransferase; pac from Streptomyces alboniger; confers resistance to puromycin
   4705..4929    +  polyA_signal   bGH poly(A) signal: bovine growth hormone polyadenylation signal
   4933..4949    +  promoter       SV40 promoter (fragment): SV40 enhancer and early promoter
   5000..5016    -  protein_bind   lac operator: The lac repressor binds to the lac operator to inhibit transcription in E. coli. This inhibition can be relieved by adding lactose or isopropyl-β-D-thiogalactopyranoside (IPTG). lac repressor encoded by lacI
   5024..5054    -  promoter       lac promoter: promoter for the E. coli lac operon
   5069..5090    -  protein_bind   CAP binding site: CAP binding activates transcription in the presence of cAMP. E. coli catabolite activator protein
   5103..5142    -  CDS            lacI (fragment): lac repressor; lacI; The lac repressor binds to the lac operator to inhibit transcription in E. coli. This inhibition can be relieved by adding lactose or isopropyl-β-D-thiogalactopyranoside (IPTG).
   5149..5171    +  promoter       SV40 promoter (fragment): SV40 enhancer and early promoter
   5195..5330    +  rep_origin     SV40 ori: SV40 origin of replication
   5350..5484    +  polyA_signal   SV40 poly(A) signal: SV40 polyadenylation signal
   5486..5540    -  CDS            lacI (fragment): lac repressor; lacI; The lac repressor binds to the lac operator to inhibit transcription in E. coli. This inhibition can be relieved by adding lactose or isopropyl-β-D-thiogalactopyranoside (IPTG).
   5723..6311    -  rep_origin     ori: high-copy-number ColE1/pMB1/pBR322/pUC origin of replication
   6482..7342    -  CDS            AmpR: β-lactamase; bla; confers resistance to ampicillin, carbenicillin, and related antibiotics
   7343..7359    -  promoter       AmpR promoter (fragment): bla
>Addgene plasmid #62997 | pPyCAG-Nanog(Q138A)-IP | depositor full sequence | sequence record 104599 | pPyCAG-Nanog(Q138A)-IP sequence 7359 bps
GACCGCTTTGGAAAAACAAAGACTGTATTTCCTGGAAATTAATGTTTATTCAATAAACTGTGTATTCAGC
TATATTCACATAGTGGTGAGGCTGAAATGAGGCGGGAAGAGGCGGTTGGGGCTTAATTATATCAATTTGG
GTGGCCCCACAGCGCCTCCAAGGCGCCAGTCCTGTTTTGACAAGTTGCCTCTGGAAGCCTCTCTTCTTTT
TCTCCAGAGTAAGCGGAGGCCAGGGGCCCCCGGCCTCTGCTTAATACTAAAAAAAACAGCTGTTGTCATA
GTAATGATTGGGTGGAAACATTCCAGGCCTGGGTGGAGAGGCTTTTTGCTTCCTCTTGCAAAACCACACT
GACATTCCAGGCCTGGGTGGAGAGGCTTTTTGCTTCCTCTTGCAAAACCACACTGCCCTCTGGAGGGCAG
TTGCCTAGCAACTAATTAAAAGAGGATGTCGCACGGCCAGCTGCGGTCAGTTAGTCACTTCCTGCTTAAC
TGACTTGACATTTTCTATTTTAAGAGTCGGGAGGAAAATTACTGTGTTGGAGGCCCTCCGCCATCTTCTG
AAGCTGAATCGAATTAACTTGTTTATTGCAGCTTATAATGGTTACAAATAAAGCAATAGCATCACAAATT
TCACAAATAAAGCATTTTTTTCACTGCATTCTAGTTGTGGTTTGTCCAAACTCATCAATGTATCTTATCA
TGTCTGGATCTGATATCATCGTCGACATTGATTATTGACTAGTTATTAATAGTAATCAATTACGGGGTCA
TTAGTTCATAGCCCATATATGGAGTTCCGCGTTACATAACTTACGGTAAATGGCCCGCCTGGCTGACCGC
CCAACGACCCCCGCCCATTGACGTCAATAATGACGTATGTTCCCATAGTAACGCCAATAGGGACTTTCCA
TTGACGTCAATGGGTGGAGTATTTACGGTAAACTGCCCACTTGGCAGTACATCAAGTGTATCATATGCCA
AGTACGCCCCCTATTGACGTCAATGACGGTAAATGGCCCGCCTGGCATTATGCCCAGTACATGACCTTAT
GGGACTTTCCTACTTGGCAGTACATCTACGTATTAGTCATCGCTATTACCATGGTCGAGGTGAGCCCCAC
GTTCTGCTTCACTCTCCCCATCTCCCCCCCCTCCCCACCCCCAATTTTGTATTTATTTATTTTTTAATTA
TTTTGTGCAGCGATGGGGGCGGGGGGGGGGGGGGGGCGCGCGCCAGGCGGGGCGGGGCGGGGCGAGGGGC
GGGGCGGGGCGAGGCGGAGAGGTGCGGCGGCAGCCAATCAGAGCGGCGCGCTCCGAAAGTTTCCTTTTAT
GGCGAGGCGGCGGCGGCGGCGGCCCTATAAAAAGCGAAGCGCGCGGCGGGCGGGAGTCGCTGCGCGCTGC
CTTCGCCCCGTGCCCCGCTCCGCCGCCGCCTCGCGCCGCCCGCCCCGGCTCTGACTGACCGCGTTACTCC
CACAGGTGAGCGGGCGGGACGGCCCTTCTCCTCCGGGCTGTAATTAGCGCTTGGTTTAATGACGGCTTGT
TTCTTTTCTGTGGCTGCGTGAAAGCCTTGAGGGGCTCCGGGAGGGCCCTTTGTGCGGGGGGAGCGGCTCG
GGGGGTGCGTGCGTGTGTGTGTGCGTGGGGAGCGCCGCGTGCGGCTCCGCGCTGCCCGGCGGCTGTGAGC
GCTGCGGGCGCGGCGCGGGGCTTTGTGCGCTCCGCAGTGTGCGCGAGGGGAGCGCGGCCGGGGGCGGTGC
CCCGCGGTGCGGGGGGGGCTGCGAGGGGAACAAAGGCTGCGTGCGGGGTGTGTGCGTGGGGGGGTGAGCA
GGGGGTGTGGGCGCGTCGGTCGGGCTGCAACCCCCCCTGCACCCCCCTCCCCGAGTTGCTGAGCACGGCC
CGGCTTCGGGTGCGGGGCTCCGTACGGGGCGTGGCGCGGGGCTCGCCGTGCCGGGCGGGGGGTGGCGGCA
GGTGGGGGTGCCGGGCGGGGCGGGGCCGCCTCGGGCCGGGGAGGGCTCGGGGGAGGGGCGCGGCGGCCCC
CGGAGCGCCGGCGGCTGTCGAGGCGCGGCGAGCCGCAGCCATTGCCTTTTATGGTAATCGTGCGAGAGGG
CGCAGGGACTTCCTTTGTCCCAAATCTGTGCGGAGCCGAAATCTGGGAGGCGCCGCCGCACCCCCTCTAG
CGGGCGCGGGGCGAAGCGGTGCGGCGCCGGCAGGAAGGAAATGGGCGGGGAGGGCCTTCGTGCGTCGCCG
CGCCGCCGTCCCCTTCTCCCTCTCCAGCCTCGGGGCTGTCCGCGGGGGGACGGCTGCCTTCGGGGGGGAC
GGGGCAGGGCGGGGTTCGGCTTCTGGCGTGTGACCGGCGGCTCTAGAGCCTCTGCTAACCATGTTCATGC
CTTCTTCTTTTTCNTACAGCTCCTGGGCAACGTGCTGGTTATTGTGCTGAATTATCACAAGTTTGTACAA
AAAAGCAGGCTCTGACATGAGTGTGGGTCTTCCTGGTCCCCACAGTTTGCCTAGTTCTGAGGAAGCATCG
AATTCTGGGAACGCCTCATCAATGCCTGCAGTTTTTCATCCCGAGAACTATTCTTGCTTACAAGGGTCTG
CTACTGAGATGCTCTGCACAGAGGCTGCCTCTCCTCGCCCTTCCTCTGAAGACCTGCCTCTTCAAGGCAG
CCCTGATTCTTCTACCAGTCCCAAACAAAAGCTCTCAAGTCCTGAGGCTGACAAGGGCCCTGAGGAGGAG
GAGAACAAGGTCCTTGCCAGGAAGCAGAAGATGCGGACTGTGTTCTCTCAGGCCCAGCTGTGTGCACTCA
AGGACAGGTTTCAGAAGCAGAAGTACCTCAGCCTCCAGCAGATGCAAGAACTCTCCTCCATTCTGAACCT
GAGCTATAAGGCGGTTAAGACCTGGTTTCAAAACCAAAGGATGAAGTGCAAGCGGTGGCAGAAAAACCAG
TGGTTGAAGACTAGCAATGGTCTGATTCAGAAGGGCTCAGCACCAGTGGAGTATCCCAGCATCCATTGCA
GCTATCCCCAGGGCTATCTGGTGAACGCATCTGGAAGCCTTTCCATGTGGGGCAGCCAGACTTGGACCAA
CCCAACTTGGAGCAGCCAGACCTGGACCAACCCAACTTGGAACAACCAGACCTGGACCAACCCAACTTGG
AGCAGCCAGGCCTGGACCGCTCAGTCCTGGAACGGCCAGCCTTGGAATGCTGCTCCGCTCCATAACTTCG
GGGAGGACTTTCTGCAGCCTTACGTACAGTTGCAGCAAAACTTCTCTGCCAGTGATTTGGAGGTGAATTT
GGAAGCCACTAGGGAAAGCCATGCGCATTTTAGCACCCCACAAGCCTTGGAATTATTCCTGAACTACTCT
GTGACTCCACCAGGTGAAATATGAGACTTACCCAGCTTTCTTGTACAAAGTGGTGATAATTCCGCCCCCC
CCCCCTCTCCCTCCCCCCCCCCTAACGTTACTGGCCGAAGCCGCTTGGAATAAGGCCGGTGTGCGTTTGT
CTATATGTTATTTTCCACCATATTGCCGTCTTTTGGCAATGTGAGGGCCCGGAAACCTGGCCCTGTCTTC
TTGACGAGCATTCCTAGGGGTCTTTCCCCTCTCGCCAAAGGAATGCAAGGTCTGTTGAATGTCGTGAAGG
AAGCAGTTCCTCTGGAAGCTTCTTGAAGACAAACAACGTCTGTAGCGACCCTTTGCAGGCAGCGGAACCC
CCCACCTGGCGACAGGTGCCTCTGCGGCCAAAAGCCACGTGTATAAGATACACCTGCAAAGGCGGCACAA
CCCCAGTGCCACGTTGTGAGTTGGATAGTTGTGGAAAGAGTCAAATGGCTCTCCTCAAGCGTATTCAACA
AGGGGCTGAAGGATGCCCAGAAGGTACCCCATTGTATGGGATCTGATCTGGGGCCTCGGTGCACATGCTT
TACATGTGTTTAGTCGAGGTTAAAAAAACGTCTAGGCCCCCCGAACCACGGGGACGTGGTTTTCCTTTGA
AAAACACGATGATAATATGGCCACAACCATGACCGAGTACAAGCCCACGGTGCGCCTCGCCACCCGCGAC
GACGTCCCCAGGGCCGTACGCACCCTCGCCGCCGCGTTCGCCGACTACCCCGCCACGCGCCACACCGTCG
ATCCGGACCGCCACATCGAGCGGGTCACCGAGCTGCAAGAACTCTTCCTCACGCGCGTCGGGCTCGACAT
CGGCAAGGTGTGGGTCGCGGACGACGGCGCCGCGGTGGCGGTCTGGACCACGCCGGAGAGCGTCGAAGCG
GGGGCGGTGTTCGCCGAGATCGGCCCGCGCATGGCCGAGTTGAGCGGTTCCCGGCTGGCCGCGCAGCAAC
AGATGGAAGGCCTCCTGGCGCCGCACCGGCCCAAGGAGCCCGCGTGGTTCCTGGCCACCGTCGGCGTCTC
GCCCGACCACCAGGGCAAGGGTCTGGGCAGCGCCGTCGTGCTCCCCGGAGTGGAGGCGGCCGAGCGCGCC
GGGGTGCCCGCCTTCCTGGAGACCTCCGCGCCCCGCAACCTCCCCTTCTACGAGCGGCTCGGCTTCACCG
TCACCGCCGACGTCGAGGTGCCCGAAGGACCGCGCACCTGGTGCATGACCCGCAAGCCCGGTGCCTGACG
CCCGCCCCACGACCCGCAGCGCCCGACCGAAAGGAGCGCACGACCCCATGCATCGATGATCTAGAGCTCG
CTGATCAGCCTCGACTGTGCCTTCTAGTTGCCAGCCATCTGTTGTTTGCCCCTCCCCCGTGCCTTCCTTG
ACCCTGGAAGGTGCCACTCCCACTGTCCTTTCCTAATAAAATGAGGAAATTGCATCGCATTGTCTGAGTA
GGTGTCATTCTATTCTGGGGGGTGGGGTGGGGCAGGACAGCAAGGGGGAGGATTGGGAAGACAATAGCAG
GCATGCTGGGGATGCGGTGGGCTCTATGGCTTCTGAGGCGGAAAGAACCTGCAGCCCAAGCTTGGCGTAA
TCATGGTCATAGCTGTTTCCTGTGTGAAATTGTTATCCGCTCACAATTCCACACAACATACGAGCCGGAA
GCATAAAGTGTAAAGCCTGGGGTGCCTAATGAGTGAGCTAACTCACATTAATTGCGTTGCGCTCACTGCC
CGCTTTCCAGTCGGGAAACCTGTCGTGCCAGCGGATCCGCATCTCAATTAGTCAGCAACCATAGTCCCGC
CCCTAACTCCGCCCATCCCGCCCCTAACTCCGCCCAGTTCCGCCCATTCTCCGCCCCATGGCTGACTAAT
TTTTTTTATTTATGCAGAGGCCGAGGCCGCCTCGGCCTCTGAGCTATTCCAGAAGTAGTGAGGAGGCTTT
TTTGGAGGCCTAGGCTTTTGCAAAAAGCTAACTTGTTTATTGCAGCTTATAATGGTTACAAATAAAGCAA
TAGCATCACAAATTTCACAAATAAAGCATTTTTTTCACTGCATTCTAGTTGTGGTTTGTCCAAACTCATC
AATGTATCTTATCATGTCTGGATCCGCTGCATTAATGAATCGGCCAACGCGCGGGGAGAGGCGGTTTGCG
TATTGGGCGCTCTTCCGCTTCCTCGCTCACTGACTCGCTGCGCTCGGTCGTTCGGCTGCGGCGAGCGGTA
TCAGCTCACTCAAAGGCGGTAATACGGTTATCCACAGAATCAGGGGATAACGCAGGAAAGAACATGTGAG
CAAAAGGCCAGCAAAAGGCCAGGAACCGTAAAAAGGCCGCGTTGCTGGCGTTTTTCCATAGGCTCCGCCC
CCCTGACGAGCATCACAAAAATCGACGCTCAAGTCAGAGGTGGCGAAACCCGACAGGACTATAAAGATAC
CAGGCGTTTCCCCCTGGAAGCTCCCTCGTGCGCTCTCCTGTTCCGACCCTGCCGCTTACCGGATACCTGT
CCGCCTTTCTCCCTTCGGGAAGCGTGGCGCTTTCTCATAGCTCACGCTGTAGGTATCTCAGTTCGGTGTA
GGTCGTTCGCTCCAAGCTGGGCTGTGTGCACGAACCCCCCGTTCAGCCCGACCGCTGCGCCTTATCCGGT
AACTATCGTCTTGAGTCCAACCCGGTAAGACACGACTTATCGCCACTGGCAGCAGCCACTGGTAACAGGA
TTAGCAGAGCGAGGTATGTAGGCGGTGCTACAGAGTTCTTGAAGTGGTGGCCTAACTACGGCTACACTAG
AAGAACAGTATTTGGTATCTGCGCTCTGCTGAAGCCAGTTACCTTCGGAAAAAGAGTTGGTAGCTCTTGA
TCCGGCAAACAAACCACCGCTGGTAGCGGTGGTTTTTTTGTTTGCAAGCAGCAGATTACGCGCAGAAAAA
AAGGATCTCAAGAAGATCCTTTGATCTTTTCTACGGGGTCTGACGCTCAGTGGAACGAAAACTCACGTTA
AGGGATTTTGGTCATGAGATTATCAAAAAGGATCTTCACCTAGATCCTTTTAAATTAAAAATGAAGTTTT
AAATCAATCTAAAGTATATATGAGTAAACTTGGTCTGACAGTTACCAATGCTTAATCAGTGAGGCACCTA
TCTCAGCGATCTGTCTATTTCGTTCATCCATAGTTGCCTGACTCCCCGTCGTGTAGATAACTACGATACG
GGAGGGCTTACCATCTGGCCCCAGTGCTGCAATGATACCGCGAGACCCACGCTCACCGGCTCCAGATTTA
TCAGCAATAAACCAGCCAGCCGGAAGGGCCGAGCGCAGAAGTGGTCCTGCAACTTTATCCGCCTCCATCC
AGTCTATTAATTGTTGCCGGGAAGCTAGAGTAAGTAGTTCGCCAGTTAATAGTTTGCGCAACGTTGTTGC
CATTGCTACAGGCATCGTGGTGTCACGCTCGTCGTTTGGTATGGCTTCATTCAGCTCCGGTTCCCAACGA
TCAAGGCGAGTTACATGATCCCCCATGTTGTGCAAAAAAGCGGTTAGCTCCTTCGGTCCTCCGATCGTTG
TCAGAAGTAAGTTGGCCGCAGTGTTATCACTCATGGTTATGGCAGCACTGCATAATTCTCTTACTGTCAT
GCCATCCGTAAGATGCTTTTCTGTGACTGGTGAGTACTCAACCAAGTCATTCTGAGAATAGTGTATGCGG
CGACCGAGTTGCTCTTGCCCGGCGTCAATACGGGATAATACCGCGCCACATAGCAGAACTTTAAAAGTGC
TCATCATTGGAAAACGTTCTTCGGGGCGAAAACTCTCAAGGATCTTACCGCTGTTGAGATCCAGTTCGAT
GTAACCCACTCGTGCACCCAACTGATCTTCAGCATCTTTTACTTTCACCAGCGTTTCTGGGTGAGCAAAA
ACAGGAAGGCAAAATGCCGCAAAAAAGGGAATAAGGGCGACACGGAAATGTTGAATACTCATACTCTTCC
TTTTTCAAT
