>Addgene plasmid #62997 | pPyCAG-Nanog(Q138A)-IP | addgene partial sequence | sequence record 107900 | pCAG-F 5'-GCAACGTGCTGGTTATTGTG-3'
GAATTATCACAAGTTTGTACAAAAAAGCAGGCTCTGACATGAGTGTGGGTCTTCCTGGTCCCCACAGTTT
GCCTAGTTCTGAGGAAGCATCGAATTCTGGGAACGCCTCATCAATGCCTGCAGTTTTTCATCCCGAGAAC
TATTCTTGCTTACAAGGGTCTGCTACTGAGATGCTCTGCACAGAGGCTGCCTCTCCTCGCCCTTCCTCTG
AAGACCTGCCTCTTCAAGGCAGCCCTGATTCTTCTACCAGTCCCAAACAAAAGCTCTCAAGTCCTGAGGC
TGACAAGGGCCCTGAGGAGGAGGAGAACAAGGTCCTTGCCAGGAAGCAGAAGATGCGGACTGTGTTCTCT
CAGGCCCAGCTGTGTGCACTCAAGGACAGGTTTCAGAAGCAGAAGTACCTCAGCCTCCAGCAGATGCAAG
AACTCTCCTCCATTCTGAACCTGAGCTATAAGGCGGTTAAGACCTGGTTTCAAAACCAAAGGATGAAGTG
CAAGCGGTGGCAGAAAAACCAGTGGTTGAAGACTAGCAATGGTCTGATTCAGAAGGGCTCAGCACCAGTG
GAGTATCCCAGCATCCATTGCAGCTATCCCCAGGGCTATCTGGTGAACGCATCTGGAAGCCTTTCCATGT
GGGGCAGCCAGACTTGGACCAACCCAACTTGGAGCAGCCAGACCTGGACCAACCCAACTTGGAACAACCA
GACCTGGACCAACCCAACTTGGAGCAGCCAGGCCTGGACCGCTCAGTCCTGGAACGGCCAGCCTTGGAAT
GCTGCTCCGCTCCATAACTTCGGGGAGGACTTTCTGCAGCCTTACGTACAGTTGCAGCAAAACTTCTCTG
CCAGTGATTTGGAGGTGAATTTGGAAGCCACTAGGGAAAGCCATGCGCATTTTAGCACCCCACAAGCCTT
GGAATTATTCCTGAACTACTCTGTGACTCCACCAGGTGAAATATGAGACTTACCCAGCTTTCTTGTACAA
AGTGGTGA
