>Addgene plasmid #62997 | pPyCAG-Nanog(Q138A)-IP | addgene partial sequence | sequence record 107902 | pCDH-rev 5'-GCATTCCTTTGGCGAGAG-3'
GCTCGTCAAGAAGACAGGGCCAGGTTTCCGGGCCCTCACATTGCCAAAAGACGGCAATATGGTGGAAAAT
AACATATAGACAAACGCACACCGGCCTTATTCCAAGCGGCTTCGGCCAGTAACGTTAGGGGGGGGGGAGG
GAGAGGGGGGGGGG
